>Addgene plasmid #175534 | pcDNA5/FRT/TO_IgKchL_HA_HaloTag7_myc_PDGFRtmb | addgene full sequence | sequence record 347599 | Addgene NGS Result
CTCTTCCGCTTCCTCGCTCACTGACTCGCTGCGCTCGGTCGTTCGGCTGCGGCGAGCGGTATCAGCTCAC
TCAAAGGCGGTAATACGGTTATCCACAGAATCAGGGGATAACGCAGGAAAGAACATGTGAGCAAAAGGCC
AGCAAAAGGCCAGGAACCGTAAAAAGGCCGCGTTGCTGGCGTTTTTCCATAGGCTCCGCCCCCCTGACGA
GCATCACAAAAATCGACGCTCAAGTCAGAGGTGGCGAAACCCGACAGGACTATAAAGATACCAGGCGTTT
CCCCCTGGAAGCTCCCTCGTGCGCTCTCCTGTTCCGACCCTGCCGCTTACCGGATACCTGTCCGCCTTTC
TCCCTTCGGGAAGCGTGGCGCTTTCTCATAGCTCACGCTGTAGGTATCTCAGTTCGGTGTAGGTCGTTCG
CTCCAAGCTGGGCTGTGTGCACGAACCCCCCGTTCAGCCCGACCGCTGCGCCTTATCCGGTAACTATCGT
CTTGAGTCCAACCCGGTAAGACACGACTTATCGCCACTGGCAGCAGCCACTGGTAACAGGATTAGCAGAG
CGAGGTATGTAGGCGGTGCTACAGAGTTCTTGAAGTGGTGGCCTAACTACGGCTACACTAGAAGAACAGT
ATTTGGTATCTGCGCTCTGCTGAAGCCAGTTACCTTCGGAAAAAGAGTTGGTAGCTCTTGATCCGGCAAA
CAAACCACCGCTGGTAGCGGTGGTTTTTTTGTTTGCAAGCAGCAGATTACGCGCAGAAAAAAAGGATCTC
AAGAAGATCCTTTGATCTTTTCTACGGGGTCTGACGCTCAGTGGAACGAAAACTCACGTTAAGGGATTTT
GGTCATGAGATTATCAAAAAGGATCTTCACCTAGATCCTTTTAAATTAAAAATGAAGTTTTAAATCAATC
TAAAGTATATATGAGTAAACTTGGTCTGACAGTTACCAATGCTTAATCAGTGAGGCACCTATCTCAGCGA
TCTGTCTATTTCGTTCATCCATAGTTGCCTGACTCCCCGTCGTGTAGATAACTACGATACGGGAGGGCTT
ACCATCTGGCCCCAGTGCTGCAATGATACCGCGAGACCCACGCTCACCGGCTCCAGATTTATCAGCAATA
AACCAGCCAGCCGGAAGGGCCGAGCGCAGAAGTGGTCCTGCAACTTTATCCGCCTCCATCCAGTCTATTA
ATTGTTGCCGGGAAGCTAGAGTAAGTAGTTCGCCAGTTAATAGTTTGCGCAACGTTGTTGCCATTGCTAC
AGGCATCGTGGTGTCACGCTCGTCGTTTGGTATGGCTTCATTCAGCTCCGGTTCCCAACGATCAAGGCGA
GTTACATGATCCCCCATGTTGTGCAAAAAAGCGGTTAGCTCCTTCGGTCCTCCGATCGTTGTCAGAAGTA
AGTTGGCCGCAGTGTTATCACTCATGGTTATGGCAGCACTGCATAATTCTCTTACTGTCATGCCATCCGT
AAGATGCTTTTCTGTGACTGGTGAGTACTCAACCAAGTCATTCTGAGAATAGTGTATGCGGCGACCGAGT
TGCTCTTGCCCGGCGTCAATACGGGATAATACCGCGCCACATAGCAGAACTTTAAAAGTGCTCATCATTG
GAAAACGTTCTTCGGGGCGAAAACTCTCAAGGATCTTACCGCTGTTGAGATCCAGTTCGATGTAACCCAC
TCGTGCACCCAACTGATCTTCAGCATCTTTTACTTTCACCAGCGTTTCTGGGTGAGCAAAAACAGGAAGG
CAAAATGCCGCAAAAAAGGGAATAAGGGCGACACGGAAATGTTGAATACTCATACTCTTCCTTTTTCAAT
ATTATTGAAGCATTTATCAGGGTTATTGTCTCATGAGCGGATACATATTTGAATGTATTTAGAAAAATAA
ACAAATAGGGGTTCCGCGCACATTTCCCCGAAAAGTGCCACCTGACGTCGACGGATCGGGAGATCTCCCG
ATCCCCTATGGTGCACTCTCAGTACAATCTGCTCTGATGCCGCATAGTTAAGCCAGTATCTGCTCCCTGC
TTGTGTGTTGGAGGTCGCTGAGTAGTGCGCGAGCAAAATTTAAGCTACAACAAGGCAAGGCTTGACCGAC
AATTGCATGAAGAATCTGCTTAGGGTTAGGCGTTTTGCGCTGCTTCGCGATGTACGGGCCAGATATACGC
GTTGACATTGATTATTGACTAGTTATTAATAGTAATCAATTACGGGGTCATTAGTTCATAGCCCATATAT
GGAGTTCCGCGTTACATAACTTACGGTAAATGGCCCGCCTGGCTGACCGCCCAACGACCCCCGCCCATTG
ACGTCAATAATGACGTATGTTCCCATAGTAACGCCAATAGGGACTTTCCATTGACGTCAATGGGTGGAGT
ATTTACGGTAAACTGCCCACTTGGCAGTACATCAAGTGTATCATATGCCAAGTACGCCCCCTATTGACGT
CAATGACGGTAAATGGCCCGCCTGGCATTATGCCCAGTACATGACCTTATGGGACTTTCCTACTTGGCAG
TACATCTACGTATTAGTCATCGCTATTACCATGGTGATGCGGTTTTGGCAGTACATCAATGGGCGTGGAT
AGCGGTTTGACTCACGGGGATTTCCAAGTCTCCACCCCATTGACGTCAATGGGAGTTTGTTTTGGCACCA
AAATCAACGGGACTTTCCAAAATGTCGTAACAACTCCGCCCCATTGACGCAAATGGGCGGTAGGCGTGTA
CGGTGGGAGGTCTATATAAGCAGAGCTCTCCCTATCAGTGATAGAGATCTCCCTATCAGTGATAGAGATC
GTCGACGAGCTCGTTTAGTGAACCGTCAGATCGCCTGGAGACGCCATCCACGCTGTTTTGACCTCCATAG
AAGACACCGGGACCGATCCAGCCTCCGGACTCTAGCGTTTAAACTTAAGCTTGGTACCGAGCTCGGATCC
ACTAGTCCAGTGTGGTGGAATTCTGCAGATATCCAGCAACCATGGAGACAGACACACTCCTGCTATGGGT
ACTGCTGCTCTGGGTTCCAGGTTCCACTGGTGACTATCCATATGATGTTCCAGATTATGCTGGGGCCCAG
CCGGCCAGATCAGGATCCGAAATCGGTACTGGCTTTCCATTCGACCCCCATTATGTGGAAGTCCTGGGCG
AGCGCATGCACTACGTCGATGTTGGTCCGCGCGATGGCACCCCTGTGCTGTTCCTGCACGGTAACCCGAC
CTCCTCCTACGTGTGGCGCAACATCATCCCGCATGTTGCACCGACCCATCGCTGCATTGCTCCAGACCTG
ATCGGTATGGGCAAATCCGACAAACCAGACCTGGGTTATTTCTTCGACGACCACGTCCGCTTCATGGATG
CCTTCATCGAAGCCCTGGGTCTGGAAGAGGTCGTCCTGGTCATTCACGACTGGGGCTCCGCTCTGGGTTT
CCACTGGGCCAAGCGCAATCCAGAGCGCGTCAAAGGTATTGCATTTATGGAGTTCATCCGCCCTATCCCG
ACCTGGGACGAATGGCCAGAATTTGCCCGCGAGACCTTCCAGGCCTTCCGCACCACCGACGTCGGCCGCA
AGCTGATCATCGATCAGAACGTTTTTATCGAGGGTACGCTGCCGATGGGTGTCGTCCGCCCGCTGACTGA
AGTCGAGATGGACCATTACCGCGAGCCGTTCCTGAATCCTGTTGACCGCGAGCCACTGTGGCGCTTCCCA
AACGAGCTGCCAATCGCCGGTGAGCCAGCGAACATCGTCGCGCTGGTCGAAGAATACATGGACTGGCTGC
ACCAGTCCCCTGTCCCGAAGCTGCTGTTCTGGGGCACCCCAGGCGTTCTGATCCCACCGGCCGAAGCCGC
TCGCCTGGCCAAAAGCCTGCCTAACTGCAAGGCTGTGGACATCGGCCCGGGTCTGAATCTGCTGCAAGAA
GACAACCCGGACCTGATCGGCAGCGAGATCGCGCGCTGGCTGTCTACTCTGGAGATTTCCGGTGGCGTCG
ACGAACAAAAACTCATCTCAGAAGAGGATCTGAATGCTGTGGGCCAGGACACGCAGGAGGTCATCGTGGT
GCCACACTCCTTGCCCTTTAAGGTGGTGGTGATCTCAGCCATCCTGGCCCTGGTGGTGCTCACCATCATC
TCCCTTATCATCCTCATCATGCTTTGGCAGAAGAAGCCACGTTAGTAACCGCTCGAGTCTAGAGGGCCCG
TTTAAACCCGCTGATCAGCCTCGACTGTGCCTTCTAGTTGCCAGCCATCTGTTGTTTGCCCCTCCCCCGT
GCCTTCCTTGACCCTGGAAGGTGCCACTCCCACTGTCCTTTCCTAATAAAATGAGGAAATTGCATCGCAT
TGTCTGAGTAGGTGTCATTCTATTCTGGGGGGTGGGGTGGGGCAGGACAGCAAGGGGGAGGATTGGGAAG
ACAATAGCAGGCATGCTGGGGATGCGGTGGGCTCTATGGCTTCTGAGGCGGAAAGAACCAGCTGGGGCTC
TAGGGGGTATCCCC
[124 nt withheld, positions 4495-4618]
C
[91 nt withheld, positions 4620-4710]
AGGGTGATGGTTCACGTACCTAGAAGTTCCTATTCCGAAGTTCCTATTCTCTAGAAAGTATAGGAACTTC
CTTGGCCAAAAAGCCTGAACTCACCGCGACGTCTGTCGAGAAGTTTCTGATCGAAAAGTTCGACAGCGTC
TCCGACCTGATGCAGCTCTCGGAGGGCGAAGAATCTCGTGCTTTCAGCTTCGATGTAGGAGGGCGTGGAT
ATGTCCTGCGGGTAAATAGCTGCGCCGATGGTTTCTACAAAGATCGTTATGTTTATCGGCACTTTGCATC
GGCCGCGCTCCCGATTCCGGAAGTGCTTGACATTGGGGAATTCAGCGAGAGCCTGACCTATTGCATCTCC
CGCCGTGCACAGGGTGTCACGTTGCAAGACCTGCCTGAAACCGAACTGCCCGCTGTTCTGCAGCCGGTCG
CGGAGGCCATGGATGCGATCGCTGCGGCCGATCTTAGCCAGACGAGCGGGTTCGGCCCATTCGGACCGCA
AGGAATCGGTCAATACACTACATGGCGTGATTTCATATGCGCGATTGCTGATCCCCATGTGTATCACTGG
CAAACTGTGATGGACGACACCGTCAGTGCGTCCGTCGCGCAGGCTCTCGATGAGCTGATGCTTTGGGCCG
AGGACTGCCCCGAAGTCCGGCACCTCGTGCACGCGGATTTCGGCTCCAACAATGTCCTGACGGACAATGG
CCGCATAACAGCGGTCATTGACTGGAGCGAGGCGATGTTCGGGGATTCCCAATACGAGGTCGCCAACATC
TTCTTCTGGAGGCCGTGGTTGGCTTGTATGGAGCAGCAGACGCGCTACTTCGAGCGGAGGCATCCGGAGC
TTGCAGGATCGCCGCGGCTCCGGGCGTATATGCTCCGCATTGGTCTTGACCAACTCTATCAGAGCTTGGT
TGACGGCAATTTCGATGATGCAGCTTGGGCGCAGGGTCGATGCGACGCAATCGTCCGATCCGGAGCCGGG
ACTGTCGGGCGTACACAAATCGCCCGCAGAAGCGCGGCCGTCTGGACCGATGGCTGTGTAGAAGTACTCG
CCGATAGTGGAAACCGACGCCCCAGCACTCGTCCGAGGGCAAAGGAATAGCACGTACTACGAGATTTCGA
TTCCACCGCCGCCTTCTATGAAAGGTTGGGCTTCGGAATCGTTTTCCGGGACGCCGGCTGGATGATCCTC
CAGCGCGGGGATCTCATGCTGGAGTTCTTCGCCCACCCCAACTTGTTTATTGCAGCTTATAATGGTTACA
AATAAAGCAATAGCATCACAAATTTCACAAATAAAGCATTTTTTTCACTGCATTCTAGTTGTGGTTTGTC
CAAACTCATCAATGTATCTTATCATGTCTGTATACCGTCGACCTCTAGCTAGAGCTTGGCGTAATCATGG
TCATAGCTGTTTCCTGTGTGAAATTGTTATCCGCTCACAATTCCACACAACATACGAGCCGGAAGCATAA
AGTGTAAAGCCTGGGGTGCCTAATGAGTGAGCTAACTCACATTAATTGCGTTGCGCTCACTGCCCGCTTT
CCAGTCGGGAAACCTGTCGTGCCAGCTGCATTAATGAATCGGCCAACGCGCGGGGAGAGGCGGTTTGCGT
ATTGGGCG
Features (pLannotate 1.2.2; 24 found; start..end, strand, type, name):
    184..772     -  rep_origin     ori: high-copy-number ColE1/pMB1/pBR322/pUC origin of replication
    943..1803    -  CDS            AmpR: β-lactamase; bla; confers resistance to ampicillin, carbenicillin, and related antibiotics
   1804..1908    -  promoter       AmpR promoter: bla
   1967..2019    -  misc_feature   bom (fragment): basis of mobility region from pBR322
   2174..2553    +  enhancer       CMV enhancer: human cytomegalovirus immediate early enhancer
   2554..2757    +  promoter       CMV promoter: human cytomegalovirus (CMV) immediate early promoter
   2759..2778    +  promoter       PLtetO-1 promoter (fragment): modified phage lambda PL promoter with tet operator sites (Lutz and Bujard, 1997)
   2780..2799    +  promoter       PLtetO-1 promoter (fragment): modified phage lambda PL promoter with tet operator sites (Lutz and Bujard, 1997)
   2807..2840    +  promoter       TRE3GV promoter (fragment): 3rd-generation Tet-responsive promoter that can be activated by binding of Tet-On® 3G, optimized for retroviral and lentiviral vectors
   2982..3044    +  sig_peptide    Igκ leader: leader sequence from mouse immunoglobulin κ light chain
   3044..3067    +  CDS            3xHA (fragment): three tandem HA epitope tags
   3099..3982    +  CDS            HaloTag® (fragment): modified bacterial dehalogenase that forms covalent bonds with chloroalkane derivatives
   4026..4172    +  CDS            PDGFRβ TM domain: transmembrane domain from platelet derived growth factor receptor beta
   4225..4449    +  polyA_signal   bGH poly(A) signal: bovine growth hormone polyadenylation signal
   4453..4474    +  promoter       SV40 promoter (fragment): SV40 enhancer and early promoter
   4495..4728    +  rep_origin     f1 ori (fragment) (sequence partly withheld): f1 bacteriophage origin of replication; arrow indicates direction of (+) strand synthesis
   4733..4780    +  protein_bind   FRT: FLP-mediated recombination occurs in the 8-bp core sequence TCTAGAAA (Turan and Bode, 2011). FLP recombinase from the Saccharomyces cerevisiae 2μ plasmid
   4788..5810    +  CDS            HygR: aminoglycoside phosphotransferase from E. coli; aph(4)-Ia; confers resistance to hygromycin
   5820..5945    +  CDS            ble (fragment): BLE_KLEPN - Experimental evidence at protein level: Swiss-Prot protein existence level 1. Binding protein with a strong affinity to the bleomycin family of antibiotics. Binds to CL990; an antimitotic-antibiotic compound. From Klebsiella pneumoniae.
   5940..6061    +  polyA_signal   SV40 poly(A) signal: SV40 polyadenylation signal
   6134..6150    -  protein_bind   lac operator: The lac repressor binds to the lac operator to inhibit transcription in E. coli. This inhibition can be relieved by adding lactose or isopropyl-β-D-thiogalactopyranoside (IPTG). lac repressor encoded by lacI
   6158..6188    -  promoter       lac promoter: promoter for the E. coli lac operon
   6203..6224    -  protein_bind   CAP binding site: CAP binding activates transcription in the presence of cAMP. E. coli catabolite activator protein
   6237..1       -  CDS            lacI (fragment) (across the origin): lac repressor; lacI; The lac repressor binds to the lac operator to inhibit transcription in E. coli. This inhibition can be relieved by adding lactose or isopropyl-β-D-thiogalactopyranoside (IPTG).
