[The description below was written by a language model from this plasmid's Addgene catalogue record and pLannotate feature annotations shown in this document.]
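Description:
pcDNA5/FRT/TO_IgKchL_HA_HaloTag7_myc_PDGFRtmb is a 6.3 kb mammalian expression plasmid built on the pcDNA5/FRT/TO backbone and designed to display HaloTag7 on the extracellular face of the plasma membrane. In E. coli it is maintained at high copy through a ColE1/pUC-type origin and selected with ampicillin via β-lactamase. A partial f1 origin and remnants of lac regulatory sequence are also annotated in the backbone.

The expression cassette is driven by the CMV immediate-early enhancer and promoter, followed by short tet operator matches. This is consistent with the tetracycline-regulated "TO" design, in which transcription is repressed in cells expressing Tet repressor and induced by tetracycline or doxycycline, while being constitutive in cells that lack the repressor. The open reading frame begins with the mouse Igκ light-chain leader, which directs the protein into the secretory pathway. It continues with an HA epitope and HaloTag7, the engineered dehalogenase that binds chloroalkane ligands covalently. It ends with the PDGFRβ transmembrane domain, which anchors the fusion in the membrane so that the HaloTag faces outward. A myc epitope between HaloTag7 and the anchor is named in the insert but was not picked up in the feature table. A bGH polyadenylation signal terminates the transcript.

Downstream lies an FRT site directly preceding a hygromycin resistance gene with an SV40 poly(A) signal. This arrangement permits FLP-mediated integration at a genomic FRT site in compatible host lines and hygromycin selection of isogenic stable cells. The construct is suited to cell-surface labelling with fluorescent HaloTag substrates, and its associated publication concerns HaloTag variants for fluorescence lifetime multiplexing.
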