Addgene plasmid #175534: pcDNA5/FRT/TO_IgKchL_HA_HaloTag7_myc_PDGFRtmb
Purpose: Expression of HaloTag7 at the outer leaflet of the plasma membrane of mammalian cells
Depositing lab: Kai Johnsson. Depositing organization: Max Planck Institute for Medical Research. Publication: Engineered HaloTag variants for fluorescence lifetime multiplexing. Frei MS, Tarnawski M, Roberti MJ, Koch B, Hiblot J, Johnsson K. Nat Methods. 2021 Dec 16. pii: 10.1038/s41592-021-01341-x. doi: 10.1038/s41592-021-01341-x. PubMed 34916672.
Backbone
  Vector backbone: pCDNA5/FR/TO
  Vector type: Mammalian Expression
  Selectable markers: Hygromycin
Growth in bacteria
  Bacterial resistance: Ampicillin, 100 μg/mL
  Growth temperature: 37°C
  Growth strain: DH5alpha
  Copy number: High Copy
Gene/Insert
  Gene/Insert name: IgKchL_HA-HaloTag7-myc_PDGFRtmb (alt name: IgKchL_HA-HaloTag7-myc_PDGFRtmb)
  Species: H. sapiens (human)
  Cloning method: Gibson Cloning
Terms and licenses: Academic/Nonprofit Terms; Industry Terms: Not Available to Industry
How to cite: pcDNA5/FRT/TO_IgKchL_HA_HaloTag7_myc_PDGFRtmb was a gift from Kai Johnsson (Addgene plasmid # 175534 ; http://n2t.net/addgene:175534 ; RRID:Addgene_175534)
